Addgene plasmid #74850: pGWB508
Purpose: (Empty Backbone) Gateway cloning compatible binary vector for C-terminal fusion with 6xHis (CaMV35S promoter).
Depositing lab: Tsuyoshi Nakagawa. Depositing organization: Shimane University. Publication: Improved Gateway binary vectors: high-performance vectors for creation of fusion constructs in transgenic analysis of plants. Nakagawa T, Suzuki T, Murata S, Nakamura S, Hino T, Maeo K, Tabata R, Kawai T, Tanaka K, Niwa Y, Watanabe Y, Nakamura K, Kimura T, Ishiguro S. Biosci Biotechnol Biochem. 2007 Aug;71(8):2095-100. Epub 2007 Aug 7. 10.1271/bbb.70216 PubMed 17690442.
Backbone
  Vector backbone: pPZP221
  Backbone manufacturer: Hajdukiewicz P., Svab Z. and Maliga P.
  Backbone size (bp): 8500
  Modifications to backbone: gentamycin-resistant marker was removed and hygromycin-resistant marker (NOS promoter:HPT:NOS terminator) was inserted
  Vector type: Plant Expression
  Promoter: CaMV35S
  Selectable markers: Hygromycin
Growth in bacteria
  Bacterial resistance: Chloramphenicol and Spectinomycin, 25 & 50 μg/mL
  Growth temperature: 37°C
  Growth strain: ccdB Survival
  Copy number: High Copy
Gene/Insert
  Cloning method: Gateway Cloning
Terms and licenses: Academic/Nonprofit Terms; Industry Terms: Not Available to Industry
How to cite: pGWB508 was a gift from Tsuyoshi Nakagawa (Addgene plasmid # 74850 ; http://n2t.net/addgene:74850 ; RRID:Addgene_74850)
