[The description below was written by a language model from this plasmid's Addgene catalogue record and pLannotate feature annotations shown in this document.]
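Description:
pGWB508 is an empty Gateway-compatible binary vector for Agrobacterium-mediated plant transformation, built on the pPZP221 backbone and designed to express a gene of interest from the CaMV 35S promoter as a C-terminal 6xHis fusion. The full annotated sequence is about 12 kb. Outside the T-DNA, the backbone carries a ColE1/pBR322-type origin with the bom mobilisation region for propagation in E. coli. It also carries the pVS1 oriV with RepA and StaA for replication and stable maintenance in Agrobacterium. Bacterial selection relies on the aadA spectinomycin/streptomycin resistance gene. A short remnant of a gentamicin resistance gene is also annotated in the backbone.

Between the nopaline-type right and left T-DNA border repeats lie two plant cassettes. The first consists of the CaMV 35S promoter followed by an attR1–attR2 Gateway destination cassette containing a chloramphenicol resistance gene and the ccdB toxin gene. Directly downstream is a short tag-coding region (annotated as a fragment of a composite His-containing tag, consistent with the 6xHis stated in the record) and a NOS terminator. An LR reaction with an entry clone replaces the CmR/ccdB segment with the gene of interest, placing it in frame with the downstream His tag. Loss of ccdB provides counter-selection against unrecombined vector, which is why the empty plasmid needs a ccdB-tolerant strain and is kept under chloramphenicol as well as spectinomycin. The second cassette, in the opposite orientation near the left border, is NOS promoter–hygromycin phosphotransferase–NOS terminator. It replaces the original gentamicin plant marker and allows hygromycin selection of transformed plants. The vector is used for constitutive expression of His-tagged proteins in transgenic plant studies.
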