Features (pLannotate 1.2.2; 31 found; start..end, strand, type, name):
     54..78      -  misc_feature   RB T-DNA repeat: right border repeat from nopaline C58 T-DNA
    144..298     -  CDS            lacZα (fragment): LacZα fragment of β-galactosidase; lacZ fragment
    301..321     -  misc_feature   MCS (fragment): pUC18/19 multiple cloning site
    812..1153    +  promoter       CaMV 35S promoter: strong constitutive promoter from cauliflower mosaic virus
   1179..1303    +  protein_bind   attR1: mutant version of attR; recombination site for the Gateway® LR reaction LR Clonase™
   1340..1370    +  promoter       lac UV5 promoter: E. coli lac promoter with an "up" mutation
   1395..1423    +  promoter       cat promoter (fragment): promoter of the E. coli cat gene encoding chloramphenicol acetyltransferase
   1424..2083    +  CDS            CmR: chloramphenicol acetyltransferase; cat; confers resistance to chloramphenicol
   2262..2420    +  CDS            ccdA (fragment): CCDA_ECO57 - Also known as H, letA. Experimental evidence at protein level: Swiss-Prot protein existence level 1. Antitoxin component of a type II toxin-antitoxin (TA) system which inhibits the post-segregational killing (PSK) of plasmid-free cells, also referred to as a plasmid addiction system. Binds to and blocks the activity of CcdB; will also remove bound CcdB protein from the CcdB-GyrA complex by forming a CcdA-CcdB complex, a process termed rejuvenation. Functions as a transcriptional corepressor for the ccdAB operon, repression also requires CcdB (By similarity). From Escherichia coli
   2425..2727    +  CDS            ccdB: CCDB_ECOLI - Also known as G, letB, letD. Experimental evidence at protein level: Swiss-Prot protein existence level 1. Toxic component of a type II toxin-antitoxin (TA) system, functioning in plasmid maintainence. Responsible for the post- segregational killing (PSK) of plasmid-free cells, also referred to as a plasmid addiction system. Half-life of over 2 hours. Cell killing by CcdB is accompanied by filamentation, defects in chromosome and plasmid segregation, defects in cell division, formation of anucleate cells, decreased DNA synthesis and plasmid loss. Interferes with the activity of DN
   2771..2895    -  protein_bind   attR2: mutant version of attR; recombination site for the Gateway® LR reaction LR Clonase™
   2906..2924    +  CDS            capTEV™ (fragment): composite tag for in vivo biotinylation, TEV protease cleavage, and 6xHis tagging
   2945..3197    +  terminator     NOS terminator: nopaline synthase terminator and poly(A) signal
   3253..3275    -  protein_bind   lac operator (fragment): The lac repressor binds to the lac operator to inhibit transcription in E. coli. This inhibition can be relieved by adding lactose or isopropyl-β-D-thiogalactopyranoside (IPTG). lac repressor encoded by lacI
   3279..3309    -  promoter       lac promoter: promoter for the E. coli lac operon
   3324..3345    -  protein_bind   CAP binding site: CAP binding activates transcription in the presence of cAMP. E. coli catabolite activator protein
   3381..3633    -  terminator     NOS terminator: nopaline synthase terminator and poly(A) signal
   3784..4809    -  CDS            HygR: aminoglycoside phosphotransferase from E. coli; aph(4)-Ia; confers resistance to hygromycin
   4861..5040    -  promoter       NOS promoter: nopaline synthase promoter
   5120..5449    -  CDS            tnpA (fragment): TN5P_ECOLX - Also known as tnp. Experimental evidence at protein level: Swiss-Prot protein existence level 1. Mediates transposition of transposon Tn5 by a 'cut and paste' mechanism. First, the monomeric transposase binds the 19 bp inverted DNA repeats flanking the transposon. Then, dimerization of the DNA- bound transposase creates a synaptic DNA complex. After nicking of the first DNA strand, excision of the transposon proceeds through a series of intermediates. The transposase then mediates the insertion of the transposon at a new site by strand transfer. The activity of the wild- type tran
   5546..5570    -  misc_feature   LB T-DNA repeat: left border repeat from nopaline C58 T-DNA
   5829..5852    +  promoter       Pc promoter (fragment): intI1 (promoter lies within the coding sequence); class 1 integron promoter
   6028..6084    +  CDS            GmR (fragment): gentamycin acetyltransferase; aacC1; confers resistance to gentamycin
   6095..6882    +  CDS            SmR (fragment): aminoglycoside adenylyltransferase (Murphy, 1985); aadA; confers resistance to spectinomycin and streptomycin
   7128..7716    +  rep_origin     ori: high-copy-number ColE1/pMB1/pBR322/pUC origin of replication
   7902..8042    -  misc_feature   bom: basis of mobility region from pBR322
   8144..8183    -  CDS            rop (fragment): Rop protein, which maintains plasmids at low copy number; rop
   8386..8580    -  rep_origin     pVS1 oriV: origin of replication for the Pseudomonas plasmid pVS1 (Heeb et al., 2000)
   8646..9719    -  CDS            pVS1 RepA: replication protein from the Pseudomonas plasmid pVS1 (Heeb et al., 2000)
  10148..10777   -  CDS            pVS1 StaA: stability protein from the Pseudomonas plasmid pVS1 (Heeb et al., 2000)
  11337..11738   -  CDS            Y4CG_SINFN (fragment): Protein inferred from homology: Swiss-Prot protein existence level 3. From Sinorhizobium fredii (strain NBRC 101917 / NGR234).
>Addgene plasmid #74850 | pGWB508 | depositor full sequence | sequence record 141525 | pGWB508 sequence 12024 bps
TTTCACGCCCTTTTAAATATCCGATTATTCTAATAAACGCTCTTTTCTCTTAGGTTTACCCGCCAATATA
TCCTGTCAAACACTGATAGTTTAAACTGAAGGCGGGAAACGACAATCTGATCCAAGCTCAAGCTGCTCTA
GCATTCGCCATTCAGGCTGCGCAACTGTTGGGAAGGGCGATCGGTGCGGGCCTCTTCGCTATTACGCCAG
CTGGCGAAAGGGGGATGTGCTGCAAGGCGATTAAGTTGGGTAACGCCAGGGTTTTCCCAGTCACGACGTT
GTAAAACGACGGCCAGTGCCAAGCTTGCATGCCTGCAGGTCCCCAGATTAGCCTTTTCAATTTCAGAAAG
AATGCTAACCCACAGATGGTTAGAGAGGCTTACGCAGCAGGTCTCATCAAGACGATCTACCCGAGCAATA
ATCTCCAGGAAATCAAATACCTTCCCAAGAAGGTTAAAGATGCAGTCAAAAGATTCAGGACTAACTGCAT
CAAGAACACAGAGAAAGATATATTTCTCAAGATCAGAAGTACTATTCCAGTATGGACGATTCAAGGCTTG
CTTCACAAACCAAGGCAAGTAATAGAGATTGGAGTCTCTAAAAAGGTAGTTCCCACTGAATCAAAGGCCA
TGGAGTCAAAGATTCAAATAGAGGACCTAACAGAACTCGCCGTAAAGACTGGCGAACAGTTCATACAGAG
TCTCTTACGACTCAATGACAAGAAGAAAATCTTCGTCAACATGGTGGAGCACGACACACTTGTCTACTCC
AAAAATATCAAAGATACAGTCTCAGAAGACCAAAGGGCAATTGAGACTTTTCAACAAAGGGTAATATCCG
GAAACCTCCTCGGATTCCATTGCCCAGCTATCTGTCACTTTATTGTGAAGATAGTGGAAAAGGAAGGTGG
CTCCTACAAATGCCATCATTGCGATAAAGGAAAGGCCATCGTTGAAGATGCCTCTGCCGACAGTGGTCCC
AAAGATGGACCCCCACCCACGAGGAGCATCGTGGAAAAAGAAGACGTTCCAACCACGTCTTCAAAGCAAG
TGGATTGATGTGATATCTCCACTGACGTAAGGGATGACGCACAATCCCACTATCCTTCGCAAGACCCTTC
CTCTATATAAGGAAGTTCATTTCATTTGGAGAGAACACGGGGGACTCTAGAGTTATCAACAAGTTTGTAC
AAAAAAGCTGAACGAGAAACGTAAAATGATATAAATATCAATATATTAAATTAGATTTTGCATAAAAAAC
AGACTACATAATACTGTAAAACACAACATATCCAGTCACTATGGCGGCCCCTCGAGGGGCCGCATTAGGC
ACCCCAGGCTTTACACTTTATGCTTCCGGCTCGTATAATGTGTGGATTTTGAGTTAGGATCCGGCGAGAT
TTTCAGGAGCTAAGGAAGCTAAAATGGAGAAAAAAATCACTGGATATACCACCGTTGATATATCCCAATG
GCATCGTAAAGAACATTTTGAGGCATTTCAGTCAGTTGCTCAATGTACCTATAACCAGACCGTTCAGCTG
GATATTACGGCCTTTTTAAAGACCGTAAAGAAAAATAAGCACAAGTTTTATCCGGCCTTTATTCACATTC
TTGCCCGCCTGATGAATGCTCATCCGGAATTCCGTATGGCAATGAAAGACGGTGAGCTGGTGATATGGGA
TAGTGTTCACCCTTGTTACACCGTTTTCCATGAGCAAACTGAAACGTTTTCATCGCTCTGGAGTGAATAC
CACGACGATTTCCGGCAGTTTCTACACATATATTCGCAAGATGTGGCGTGTTACGGTGAAAACCTGGCCT
ATTTCCCTAAAGGGTTTATTGAGAATATGTTTTTCGTCTCAGCCAATCCCTGGGTGAGTTTCACCAGTTT
TGATTTAAACGTGGCCAATATGGACAACTTCTTCGCCCCCGTTTTCACCATGGGCAAATATTATACGCAA
GGCGACAAGGTGCTGATGCCGCTGGCGATTCAGGTTCATCATGCCGTCTGTGATGGCTTCCATGTCGGCA
GAATGCTTAATGAATTACAACAGTACTGCGATGAGTGGCAGGGCGGGGCGTAAAGATCTGGATCCGGCTT
ACTAAAAGCCAGATAACAGTATGCGTATTTGCGCGCTGATTTTTGCGGTATAAGAATATATACTGATATG
TATACCCGAAGTATGTCAAAAAGAGGTGTGCTATGAAGCAGCGTATTACAGTGACAGTTGACAGCGACAG
CTATCAGTTGCTCAAGGCATATATGATGTCAATATCTCCGGTCTGGTAAGCACAACCATGCAGAATGAAG
CCCGTCGTCTGCGTGCCGAACGCTGGAAAGCGGAAAATCAGGAAGGGATGGCTGAGGTCGCCCGGTTTAT
TGAAATGAACGGCTCTTTTGCTGACGAGAACAGGGACTGGTGAAATGCAGTTTAAGGTTTACACCTATAA
AAGAGAGAGCCGTTATCGTCTGTTTGTGGATGTACAGAGTGATATTATTGACACGCCCGGGCGACGGATG
GTGATCCCCCTGGCCAGTGCACGTCTGCTGTCAGATAAAGTCTCCCGTGAACTTTACCCGGTGGTGCATA
TCGGGGATGAAAGCTGGCGCATGATGACCACCGATATGGCCAGTGTGCCGGTCTCCGTTATCGGGGAAGA
AGTGGCTGATCTCAGCCACCGCGAAAATGACATCAAAAACGCCATTAACCTGATGTTCTGGGGAATATAA
ATGTCAGGCTCCCTTATACACAGCCAGTCTGCAGGTCGACCATAGTGACTGGATATGTTGTGTTTTACAG
TATTATGTAGTCTGTTTTTTATGCAAAATCTAATTTAATATATTGATATTTATATCATTTTACGTTTCTC
GTTCAGCTTTCTTGTACAAAGTGGTTGATAACAGCCATCATCATCATCATCATGCTTAGAGCTCGAATTT
CCCCGATCGTTCAAACATTTGGCAATAAAGTTTCTTAAGATTGAATCCTGTTGCCGGTCTTGCGATGATT
ATCATATAATTTCTGTTGAATTACGTTAAGCATGTAATAATTAACATGTAATGCATGACGTTATTTATGA
GATGGGTTTTTATGATTAGAGTCCCGCAATTATACATTTAATACGCGATAGAAAACAAAATATAGCGCGC
AAACTAGGATAAATTATCGCGCGCGGTGTCATCTATGTTACTAGATCGGGAATTGGTTCCGGAACCAATT
CGTAATCATGGTCATAGCTGTTTCCTGTGTGAAATTGTTATCCGCTCACAATTCCACACAACATACGAGC
CGGAAGCATAAAGTGTAAAGCCTGGGGTGCCTAATGAGTGAGCTAACTCACATTAGGCTGAATTAGGCGC
GCCTATTTCTATTAATTCCCGATCTAGTAACATAGATGACACCGCGCGCGATAATTTATCCTAGTTTGCG
CGCTATATTTTGTTTTCTATCGCGTATTAAATGTATAATTGCGGGACTCTAATCATAAAAACCCATCTCA
TAAATAACGTCATGCATTACATGTTAATTATTACATGCTTAACGTAATTCAACAGAAATTATATGATAAT
CATCGCAAGACCGGCAACAGGATTCAATCTTAAGAAACTTTATTGCCAAATGTTTGAACGATCGGGGAAA
TTCGGGGGATCGATCCCGCGAACTGTGGACGAGAACTGTGCCACCAAGCGTAAGGCCGTTCTCTCGCATT
TGCCTTGCTAGGCTCGCGCGAGTTGCTGGCTGAGGCGTTCTCGAAATCAGCTCTTGTTCGGTCGGCATCT
ACTCTATTCCTTTGCCCTCGGACGAGTGCTGGGGCGTCGGTTTCCACTATCGGCGAGTACTTCTACACAG
CCATCGGTCCAGACGGCCGCGCTTCTGCGGGCGATTTGTGTACGCCCGACAGTCCCGGCTCCGGATCGGA
CGATTGCGTCGCATCGACCCTGCGCCCAAGCTGCATCATCGAAATTGCCGTCAACCAAGCTCTGATAGAG
TTGGTCAAGACCAATGCGGAGCATATACGCCCGGAGCCGCGGCGATCCTGCAAGCTCCGGATGCCTCCGC
TCGAAGTAGCGCGTCTGCTGCTCCATACAAGCCAACCACGGCCTCCAGAAGAAGATGTTGGCGACCTCGT
ATTGGGAATCCCCGAACATCGCCTCGCTCCAGTCAATGACCGCTGTTATGCGGCCATTGTCCGTCAGGAC
ATTGTTGGAGCCGAAATCCGCGTGCACGAGGTGCCGGACTTCGGGGCAGTCCTCGGCCCAAAGCATCAGC
TCATCGAGAGCCTGCGCGACGGACGCACTGACGGTGTCGTCCATCACAGTTTGCCAGTGATACACATGGG
GATCAGCAATCGCGCATATGAAATCACGCCATGTAGTGTATTGACCGATTCCTTGCGGTCCGAATGGGCC
GAACCCGCTCGTCTGGCTAAGATCGGCCGCAGCGATCGCATCCATGGCCTCCGCGACCGGCTGCAGAACA
GCGGGCAGTTCGGTTTCAGGCAGGTCTTGCAACGTGACACCCTGTGCACGGCGGGAGATGCAATAGGTCA
GGCTCTCGCTGAATGCCCCAATGTCAAGCACTTCCGGAATCGGGAGCGCGGCCGATGCAAAGTGCCGATA
AACATAACGATCTTTGTAGAAACCATCGGCGCAGCTATTTACCCGCAGGACATATCCACGCCCTCCTACA
TCGAAGCTGAAAGCACGAGATTCTTCGCCCTCCGAGAGCTGCATCAGGTCGGAGACGCTGTCGAACTTTT
CGATCAGAAACTTCTCGACAGACGTCGCGGTGAGTTCAGGCTTTTTCATATCTTATTGCCCCCCGGGATC
AGATCTGGATTGAGAGTGAATATGAGACTCTAATTGGATACCGAGGGGAATTTATGGAACGTCAGTGGAG
CATTTTTGACAAGAAATATTTGCTAGCTGATAGTGACCTTAGGCGACTTTTGAACGCGCAATAATGGTTT
CTGACGTATGTGCTTAGCTCATTAAACTCCAGAAACCCGCGGCTGAGTGGCTCCTTCAACGTTGCGGTTC
TGTCAGTTCCAAACGTAAAACGGCTTGTCCCGCGTCATCGGCGGGGGTCATAACGTGACTCCCTTAATTC
TCCGCTCATGATCTTGATCCCCTGCGCCATCAGATCCTTGGCGGCAAGAAAGCCATCCAGTTTACTTTGC
AGGGCTTCCCAACCTTACCAGAGGGCGCCCCAGCTGGCAATTCCGGTTCGCTTGCTGTCCATAAAACCGC
CCAGTCTAGCTATCGCCATGTAAGCCCACTGCAAGCTACCTGCTTTCTCTTTGCGCTTGCGTTTTCCCTT
GTCCAGATAGCCCAGTAGCTGACATTCATCCGGGGTCAGCACCGTTTCTGCGGACTGGCTTTCTACGTGT
TCCGCTTCCTTTAGCAGCCCTTGCGCCCTGAGTGCTTGCGGCAGCGTGAAGCTGATCCGTCGAGATTAAT
AGAAATAAATTCAGCCTAATTCGGCGTTAATTCAGTACATTAAAAACGTCCGCAATGTGTTATTAAGTTG
TCTAAGCGTCAATTTGTTTACACCACAATATATCCTGCCACCAGCCAGCCAACAGCTCCCCGACCGGCAG
CTCGGCACAAAATCACCACTCGATACAGGCAGCCCATCAGTCCGGGACGGCGTCAGCGGGAGAGCCGTTG
TAAGGCGGCAGACTTTGCTCATGTTACCGATGCTATTCGGAAGAACGGCAACTAAGCTGCCGGGTTTGAA
ACACGGATGATCTCGCGGAGGGTAGCATGTTGATTGTAACGATGACAGAGCGTTGCTGCCTGTGATCAAT
TCGGGCACGAACCCAGTGGACATAAGCCTGTTCGGTTCGTAAGCTGTAATGCAAGTAGCGTATGCGCTCA
CGCAACTGGTCCAGAACCTTGACCGAACGCAGCGGTGGTAACGGCGCAGTGGCGGTTTTCATGGCTTGTT
ATGACTGTTTTTTTGGGGTACAGTCTATGCCTCGGGCATCCAAGCAGCAAGCGCGTTACGCCGTGGGTCG
ATGTTTGATGTTATGGAGCAGCAACGATGTTACGCAGCAGGGCAGTCGCCCTAAAACAAAGTTAAACATC
ATGGGGGAAGCGGTGATCGCCGAAGTATCGACTCAACTATCAGAGGTAGTTGGCGTCATCGAGCGCCATC
TCGAACCGACGTTGCTGGCCGTACATTTGTACGGCTCCGCAGTGGATGGCGGCCTGAAGCCACACAGTGA
TATTGATTTGCTGGTTACGGTGACCGTAAGGCTTGATGAAACAACGCGGCGAGCTTTGATCAACGACCTT
TTGGAAACTTCGGCTTCCCCTGGAGAGAGCGAGATTCTCCGCGCTGTAGAAGTCACCATTGTTGTGCACG
ACGACATCATTCCGTGGCGTTATCCAGCTAAGCGCGAACTGCAATTTGGAGAATGGCAGCGCAATGACAT
TCTTGCAGGTATCTTCGAGCCAGCCACGATCGACATTGATCTGGCTATCTTGCTGACAAAAGCAAGAGAA
CATAGCGTTGCCTTGGTAGGTCCAGCGGCGGAGGAACTCTTTGATCCGGTTCCTGAACAGGATCTATTTG
AGGCGCTAAATGAAACCTTAACGCTATGGAACTCGCCGCCCGACTGGGCTGGCGATGAGCGAAATGTAGT
GCTTACGTTGTCCCGCATTTGGTACAGCGCAGTAACCGGCAAAATCGCGCCGAAGGATGTCGCTGCCGAC
TGGGCAATGGAGCGCCTGCCGGCCCAGTATCAGCCCGTCATACTTGAAGCTAGACAGGCTTATCTTGGAC
AAGAAGAAGATCGCTTGGCCTCGCGCGCAGATCAGTTGGAAGAATTTGTCCACTACGTGAAAGGCGAGAT
CACCAAGGTAGTCGGCAAATAATGTCTAGCTAGAAATTCGTTCAAGCCGACGCCGCTTCGCGGCGCGGCT
TAACTCAAGCGTTAGATGCACTAAGCACATAATTGCTCACAGCCAAACTATCAGGTCAAGTCTGCTTTTA
TTATTTTTAAGCGTGCATAATAAGCCCTACACAAATTGGGAGATATATCATGCATGACCAAAATCCCTTA
ACGTGAGTTTTCGTTCCACTGAGCGTCAGACCCCGTAGAAAAGATCAAAGGATCTTCTTGAGATCCTTTT
TTTCTGCGCGTAATCTGCTGCTTGCAAACAAAAAAACCACCGCTACCAGCGGTGGTTTGTTTGCCGGATC
AAGAGCTACCAACTCTTTTTCCGAAGGTAACTGGCTTCAGCAGAGCGCAGATACCAAATACTGTCCTTCT
AGTGTAGCCGTAGTTAGGCCACCACTTCAAGAACTCTGTAGCACCGCCTACATACCTCGCTCTGCTAATC
CTGTTACCAGTGGCTGCTGCCAGTGGCGATAAGTCGTGTCTTACCGGGTTGGACTCAAGACGATAGTTAC
CGGATAAGGCGCAGCGGTCGGGCTGAACGGGGGGTTCGTGCACACAGCCCAGCTTGGAGCGAACGACCTA
CACCGAACTGAGATACCTACAGCGTGAGCTATGAGAAAGCGCCACGCTTCCCGAAGGGAGAAAGGCGGAC
AGGTATCCGGTAAGCGGCAGGGTCGGAACAGGAGAGCGCACGAGGGAGCTTCCAGGGGGAAACGCCTGGT
ATCTTTATAGTCCTGTCGGGTTTCGCCACCTCTGACTTGAGCGTCGATTTTTGTGATGCTCGTCAGGGGG
GCGGAGCCTATGGAAAAACGCCAGCAACGCGGCCTTTTTACGGTTCCTGGCCTTTTGCTGGCCTTTTGCT
CACATGTTCTTTCCTGCGTTATCCCCTGATTCTGTGGATAACCGTATTACCGCCTTTGAGTGAGCTGATA
CCGCTCGCCGCAGCCGAACGACCGAGCGCAGCGAGTCAGTGAGCGAGGAAGCGGAAGAGCGCCTGATGCG
GTATTTTCTCCTTACGCATCTGTGCGGTATTTCACACCGCATATGGTGCACTCTCAGTACAATCTGCTCT
GATGCCGCATAGTTAAGCCAGTATACACTCCGCTATCGCTACGTGACTGGGTCATGGCTGCGCCCCGACA
CCCGCCAACACCCGCTGACGCGCCCTGACGGGCTTGTCTGCTCCCGGCATCCGCTTACAGACAAGCTGTG
ACCGTCTCCGGGAGCTGCATGTGTCAGAGGTTTTCACCGTCATCACCGAAACGCGCGAGGCAGGGTGCCT
TGATGTGGGCGCCGGCGGTCGAGTGGCGACGGCGCGGCTTGTCCGCGCCCTGGTAGATTGCCTGGCCGTA
GGCCAGCCATTTTTGAGCGGCCAGCGGCCGCGATAGGCCGACGCGAAGCGGCGGGGCGTAGGGAGCGCAG
CGACCGAAGGGTAGGCGCTTTTTGCAGCTCTTCGGCTGTGCGCTGGCCAGACAGTTATGCACAGGCCAGG
CGGGTTTTAAGAGTTTTAATAAGTTTTAAAGAGTTTTAGGCGGAAAAATCGCCTTTTTTCTCTTTTATAT
CAGTCACTTACATGTGTGACCGGTTCCCAATGTACGGCTTTGGGTTCCCAATGTACGGGTTCCGGTTCCC
AATGTACGGCTTTGGGTTCCCAATGTACGTGCTATCCACAGGAAAGAGACCTTTTCGACCTTTTTCCCCT
GCTAGGGCAATTTGCCCTAGCATCTGCTCCGTACATTAGGAACCGGCGGATGCTTCGCCCTCGATCAGGT
TGCGGTAGCGCATGACTAGGATCGGGCCAGCCTGCCCCGCCTCCTCCTTCAAATCGTACTCCGGCAGGTC
ATTTGACCCGATCAGCTTGCGCACGGTGAAACAGAACTTCTTGAACTCTCCGGCGCTGCCACTGCGTTCG
TAGATCGTCTTGAACAACCATCTGGCTTCTGCCTTGCCTGCGGCGCGGCGTGCCAGGCGGTAGAGAAAAC
GGCCGATGCCGGGATCGATCAAAAAGTAATCGGGGTGAACCGTCAGCACGTCCGGGTTCTTGCCTTCTGT
GATCTCGCGGTACATCCAATCAGCTAGCTCGATCTCGATGTACTCCGGCCGCCCGGTTTCGCTCTTTACG
ATCTTGTAGCGGCTAATCAAGGCTTCACCCTCGGATACCGTCACCAGGCGGCCGTTCTTGGCCTTCTTCG
TACGCTGCATGGCAACGTGCGTGGTGTTTAACCGAATGCAGGTTTCTACCAGGTCGTCTTTCTGCTTTCC
GCCATCGGCTCGCCGGCAGAACTTGAGTACGTCCGCAACGTGTGGACGGAACACGCGGCCGGGCTTGTCT
CCCTTCCCTTCCCGGTATCGGTTCATGGATTCGGTTAGATGGGAAACCGCCATCAGTACCAGGTCGTAAT
CCCACACACTGGCCATGCCGGCCGGCCCTGCGGAAACCTCTACGTGCCCGTCTGGAAGCTCGTAGCGGAT
CACCTCGCCAGCTCGTCGGTCACGCTTCGACAGACGGAAAACGGCCACGTCCATGATGCTGCGACTATCG
CGGGTGCCCACGTCATAGAGCATCGGAACGAAAAAATCTGGTTGCTCGTCGCCCTTGGGCGGCTTCCTAA
TCGACGGCGCACCGGCTGCCGGCGGTTGCCGGGATTCTTTGCGGATTCGATCAGCGGCCGCTTGCCACGA
TTCACCGGGGCGTGCTTCTGCCTCGATGCGTTGCCGCTGGGCGGCCTGCGCGGCCTTCAACTTCTCCACC
AGGTCATCACCCAGCGCCGCGCCGATTTGTACCGGGCCGGATGGTTTGCGACCGCTCACGCCGATTCCTC
GGGCTTGGGGGTTCCAGTGCCATTGCAGGGCCGGCAGACAACCCAGCCGCTTACGCCTGGCCAACCGCCC
GTTCCTCCACACATGGGGCATTCCACGGCGTCGGTGCCTGGTTGTTCTTGATTTTCCATGCCGCCTCCTT
TAGCCGCTAAAATTCATCTACTCATTTATTCATTTGCTCATTTACTCTGGTAGCTGCGCGATGTATTCAG
ATAGCAGCTCGGTAATGGTCTTGCCTTGGCGTACCGCGTACATCTTCAGCTTGGTGTGATCCTCCGCCGG
CAACTGAAAGTTGACCCGCTTCATGGCTGGCGTGTCTGCCAGGCTGGCCAACGTTGCAGCCTTGCTGCTG
CGTGCGCTCGGACGGCCGGCACTTAGCGTGTTTGTGCTTTTGCTCATTTTCTCTTTACCTCATTAACTCA
AATGAGTTTTGATTTAATTTCAGCGGCCAGCGCCTGGACCTCGCGGGCAGCGTCGCCCTCGGGTTCTGAT
TCAAGAACGGTTGTGCCGGCGGCGGCAGTGCCTGGGTAGCTCACGCGCTGCGTGATACGGGACTCAAGAA
TGGGCAGCTCGTACCCGGCCAGCGCCTCGGCAACCTCACCGCCGATGCGCGTGCCTTTGATCGCCCGCGA
CACGACAAAGGCCGCTTGTAGCCTTCCATCCGTGACCTCAATGCGCTGCTTAACCAGCTCCACCAGGTCG
GCGGTGGCCCATATGTCGTAAGGGCTTGGCTGCACCGGAATCAGCACGAAGTCGGCTGCCTTGATCGCGG
ACACAGCCAAGTCCGCCGCCTGGGGCGCTCCGTCGATCACTACGAAGTCGCGCCGGCCGATGGCCTTCAC
GTCGCGGTCAATCGTCGGGCGGTCGATGCCGACAACGGTTAGCGGTTGATCTTCCCGCACGGCCGCCCAA
TCGCGGGCACTGCCCTGGGGATCGGAATCGACTAACAGAACATCGGCCCCGGCGAGTTGCAGGGCGCGGG
CTAGATGGGTTGCGATGGTCGTCTTGCCTGACCCGCCTTTCTGGTTAAGTACAGCGATAACCTTCATGCG
TTCCCCTTGCGTATTTGTTTATTTACTCATCGCATCATATACGCAGCGACCGCATGACGCAAGCTGTTTT
ACTCAAATACACATCACCTTTTTAGACGGCGGCGCTCGGTTTCTTCAGCGGCCAAGCTGGCCGGCCAGGC
CGCCAGCTTGGCATCAGACAAACCGGCCAGGATTTCATGCAGCCGCACGGTTGAGACGTGCGCGGGCGGC
TCGAACACGTACCCGGCCGCGATCATCTCCGCCTCGATCTCTTCGGTAATGAAAAACGGTTCGTCCTGGC
CGTCCTGGTGCGGTTTCATGCTTGTTCCTCTTGGCGTTCATTCTCGGCGGCCGCCAGGGCGTCGGCCTCG
GTCAATGCGTCCTCACGGAAGGCACCGCGCCGCCTGGCCTCGGTGGGCGTCACTTCCTCGCTGCGCTCAA
GTGCGCGGTACAGGGTCGAGCGATGCACGCCAAGCAGTGCAGCCGCCTCTTTCACGGTGCGGCCTTCCTG
GTCGATCAGCTCGCGGGCGTGCGCGATCTGTGCCGGGGTGAGGGTAGGGCGGGGGCCAAACTTCACGCCT
CGGGCCTTGGCGGCCTCGCGCCCGCTCCGGGTGCGGTCGATGATTAGGGAACGCTCGAACTCGGCAATGC
CGGCGAACACGGTCAACACCATGCGGCCGGCCGGCGTGGTGGTGTCGGCCCACGGCTCTGCCAGGCTACG
CAGGCCCGCGCCGGCCTCCTGGATGCGCTCGGCAATGTCCAGTAGGTCGCGGGTGCTGCGGGCCAGGCGG
TCTAGCCTGGTCACTGTCACAACGTCGCCAGGGCGTAGGTGGTCAAGCATCCTGGCCAGCTCCGGGCGGT
CGCGCCTGGTGCCGGTGATCTTCTCGGAAAACAGCTTGGTGCAGCCGGCCGCGTGCAGTTCGGCCCGTTG
GTTGGTCAAGTCCTGGTCGTCGGTGCTGACGCGGGCATAGCCCAGCAGGCCAGCGGCGGCGCTCTTGTTC
ATGGCGTAATGTCTCCGGTTCTAGTCGCAAGTATTCTACTTTATGCGACTAAAACACGCGACAAGAAAAC
GCCAGGAAAAGGGCAGGGCGGCAGCCTGTCGCGTAACTTAGGACTTGTGCGACATGTCGTTTTCAGAAGA
CGGCTGCACTGAACGTCAGAAGCCGACTGCACTATAGCAGCGGAGGGGTTGGATCAAAGTACTTTGATCC
CGAGGGGAACCCTGTGGTTGGCATGCACATACAAATGGACGAACGGATAAACCT
