>Addgene plasmid #74850 | pGWB508 | addgene partial sequence | sequence record 162519 | ccdB-Fwd 5'-GCATGATGACCACCGATATG-3'
TGGCTGATCTCAGCCACCGCGAAAATGACATCAAAAACGCCATTAACCTGATGTTCTGGGGAATATAAAT
GTCAGGCTCCCTTATACACAGCCAGTCTGCAGGTCGACCATAGTGACTGGATATGTTGTGTTTTACAGTA
TTATGTAGTCTGTTTTTTATGCAAAATCTAATTTAATATATTGATATTTATATCATTTTACGTTTCTCGT
TCAGCTTTCTTGTACAAAGTGGTTGATAACAGCCATCATCATCATCATCATGCTTAGAGCTCGAATTTCC
CCGATCGTTCAAACATTTGGCAATAAAGTTTCTTAAGATTGAATCCTGTTGCCGGTCTTGCGATGATTAT
CATATAATTTCTGTTGAATTACGTTAAGCATGTAATAATTAACATGTAATGCATGACGTTATTTATGAGA
TGGGTTTTTATGATTAGAGTC
